Addgene plasmid #124413: pTU-B-005
Purpose: Slot B, contains sfGFP-MarAn20 (step 1)
Depositing lab: Yolanda Schaerli. Depositing organization: Universite de Lausanne (UNIL). Publication: A Framework for the Modular and Combinatorial Assembly of Synthetic Gene Circuits. Santos-Moreno J, Schaerli Y. ACS Synth Biol. 2019 Jul 19;8(7):1691-1697. doi: 10.1021/acssynbio.9b00174. Epub 2019 Jun 24. PubMed 31185158.
Backbone
  Vector backbone: pET
  Vector type: Bacterial Expression
Growth in bacteria
  Bacterial resistance: Ampicillin, 100 μg/mL
  Growth temperature: 37°C
  Growth strain: DH5alpha
  Copy number: High Copy
Gene/Insert
  Gene/Insert name: slot B with sfGFP-MarAn20 reporter + terminator + spacer
Terms and licenses: Academic/Nonprofit Terms; Industry Terms: Not Available to Industry
Depositor comments: GenBank file with original annotations can be downloaded from the "Resource Information" section. Please visit https://www.biorxiv.org/content/10.1101/611574v1 for bioRxiv preprint.
How to cite: pTU-B-005 was a gift from Yolanda Schaerli (Addgene plasmid # 124413 ; http://n2t.net/addgene:124413 ; RRID:Addgene_124413)
