[The description below was written by a language model from this plasmid's Addgene catalogue record and pLannotate feature annotations shown in this document.]
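Description:
pTU-B-005 is a bacterial plasmid on a pET-type backbone. It serves as a "slot B" transcriptional-unit part in a modular, combinatorial framework for assembling synthetic gene circuits in E. coli, and is designated as a step 1 construct in that scheme. It is maintained through a ColE1/pMB1-family origin of replication and selected with ampicillin via the β-lactamase gene (AmpR) and its own promoter. The 4,383 nt sequence also carries the pBR322-derived bom (basis of mobility) region and the rop gene. Rop normally restrains copy number, although the catalogue entry lists the plasmid as high copy.

The payload is a reporter cassette described as sfGFP-MarAn20 followed by a terminator and a spacer. In the feature table, a strong ribosome binding site from bacteriophage T7 gene 10 precedes the superfolder GFP coding sequence, a rapidly maturing green fluorescent protein. This is fused directly at its 3' end to a short 60 nt fragment of E. coli marA, consistent with the "MarAn20" name. Such short appended peptides are commonly used as degradation tags to shorten reporter half-life, but the record itself does not state the fragment's function. Downstream lie a T7 terminator and rrnB T1 and T2 terminator elements, which insulate the unit from neighbouring transcription.

No promoter driving the reporter is annotated, and the record does not name one. The promoter or regulatory input may be supplied elsewhere in the assembly system, or it may simply be unannotated. The plasmid is intended as a building block providing a fluorescent readout when combined with other slot plasmids into multi-unit circuits.
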