Features (pLannotate 1.2.2; 12 found; start..end, strand, type, name):
    190..212     +  RBS            RBS: efficient ribosome binding site from bacteriophage T7 gene 10 (Olins and Rangwala, 1989)
    220..933     +  CDS            Superfolder GFP: Superfolder GFP is a basic (constitutively fluorescent) green fluorescent protein published in 2005, derived from Aequorea victoria. It is reported to be a very rapidly-maturing weak dimer.
    934..993     +  CDS            marA (fragment): MARA_ECOLI - Experimental evidence at protein level: Swiss-Prot protein existence level 1. May be a transcriptional activator of genes involved in the multiple antibiotic resistance (Mar) phenotype. It can also activate genes such as sodA, zwf and micF. From Escherichia coli (strain K12).
   1312..1359    +  terminator     T7 terminator: transcription terminator for bacteriophage T7 RNA polymerase
   1371..1414    -  terminator     rrnB T1 terminator: Escherichia coli rrnB; transcription terminator T1 from the E. coli rrnB gene
   1546..1573    +  terminator     rrnB T2 terminator: transcription terminator T2 from the E. coli rrnB gene
   1679..2059    -  CDS            YPB1_ECOLX: Protein predicted: Swiss-Prot protein existence level 4. From Escherichia coli.
   2076..2267    +  CDS            rop: Rop protein, which maintains plasmids at low copy number; rop
   2369..2508    +  misc_feature   bom: basis of mobility region from pBR322
   2694..3282    -  rep_origin     ori: high-copy-number ColE1/pMB1/pBR322/pUC origin of replication
   3453..4313    -  CDS            AmpR: β-lactamase; bla; confers resistance to ampicillin, carbenicillin, and related antibiotics
   4314..35      -  promoter       AmpR promoter (across the origin): bla
>Addgene plasmid #124413 | pTU-B-005 | addgene full sequence | sequence record 244263 | Addgene NGS Result
TGTATTTAGAAAAATAAACAAATAGGGGTTCCGCGCACATTTCCCCGAAAAGTGCCACCTGAATTCGAAA
TCCCTGAAACTGAGACTGTAGAAAATAAGCTTGTCCAGACTATTGGATCCAAGAGATTTCTACACGATTG
AGCACTGTCTCAGCCTGCGGTCCGGGTTCACTGCCGTATAGGCAGTAATTTTGTTTAACTTTAAGAAGGA
GATATACATATGCGTAAAGGCGAAGAACTGTTTACCGGTGTGGTTCCGATTCTGGTGGAACTGGACGGCG
ATGTTAATGGTCATAAATTCAGTGTTCGCGGCGAAGGTGAAGGCGATGCGACGAACGGCAAACTGACCCT
GAAATTTATCTGCACCACGGGTAAACTGCCGGTCCCGTGGCCGACGCTGGTGACCACGCTGACCTATGGC
GTTCAATGTTTTGCGCGTTACCCGGATCACATGAAACAGCACGACTTTTTCAAATCGGCCATGCCGGAAG
GCTATGTGCAGGAACGTACGATTAGCTTTAAAGACGATGGTACGTATAAAACCCGCGCGGAAGTGAAATT
CGAAGGCGATACCCTGGTTAACCGTATCGAACTGAAAGGTATCGATTTCAAAGAAGACGGCAATATTCTG
GGTCATAAACTGGAATATAACTTCAATTCCCACAACGTGTACATCACCGCGGATAAACAGAAAAACGGCA
TTAAAGCCAATTTCAAAATCCGCCATAATGTGGAAGATGGTAGCGTTCAGCTGGCCGACCACTATCAGCA
AAACACGCCGATTGGTGATGGCCCGGTCCTGCTGCCGGACAATCACTACCTGAGTACCCAGTCCGTGCTG
TCAAAAGATCCGAACGAAAAACGTGACCACATGGTCCTGCTGGAATTTGTGACGGCTGCGGGTATCACCC
ACGGCATGGACGAACTGTATAAAATGTCCCGCCGTAATACTGACGCCATCACAATCCACAGCATCCTGGA
TTGGATTGAAGACTAATAATCGCTGGGACGCCCGCCTGCAGGCTCGGTACCAAATTCCAGAAAAGAGGCC
TCCCGAAAGGGGGGCCTTTTTTCGTTTTGGTCCTAATAGATAAAGGATAGGTCTGGTAGTGTTGTTCGTT
CTCGCAGGTAAATCAATAATACTCAGCAGTTCCGTAGACTTTTCAGTGGGACAGGGTAGCGATAACAGAT
AGATTGTAATAAGACACAGTAGGTGCTCGTAGTTGCGTGAAGAGAACCGCTCAGGAAATCCAGTCAGAAG
TATTGGTAATCGTTGAAAACTCAGTCGACTGCTGCCACCGCTGAGCAATAACTAGCATAACCCCTTGGGG
CCTCTAAACGGGTCTTGAGGGGTTTTTTGCCAGGCATCAAATAAAACGAAAGGCTCAGTCGGAAGACTGG
GCCTTTCGTTTTATCTGTTGTTTGTCGGTGAACGCTCTCCTGAGTAGGACAAATCCGCCGGGAGCGGATT
TGAACGTTGTGAAGCAACGGCCCGGAGGGTGGCGGGCAGGACGCCCGCCATAAACTGCCAGGCATCAAAC
TAAGCAGAAGGCCATCCTGACGGATGGCCTTTTTGCGTTTCAGATCTCGGGCAGCGTTGGGTCCTGGCCA
CGGGTGCGCATGATCGTGCTCCTGTCGTTGAGGACCCGGCTAGGCTGGCGGGGTTGCCTTACTGGTTAGC
AGAATGAATCACCGATACGCGAGCGAACGTGAAGCGACTGCTGCTGCAAAACGTCTGCGACCTGAGCAAC
AACATGAATGGTCTTCGGTTTCCGTGTTTCGTAAAGTCTGGAAACGCGGAAGTCAGCGCCCTGCACCATT
ATGTTCCGGATCTGCATCGCAGGATGCTGCTGGCTACCCTGTGGAACACCTACATCTGTATTAACGAAGC
GCTGGCATTGACCCTGAGTGATTTTTCTCTGGTCCCGCCGCATCCATACCGCCAGTTGTTTACCCTCACA
ACGTTCCAGTAACCGGGCATGTTCATCATCAGTAACCCGTATCGTGAGCATCCTCTCTCGTTTCATCGGT
ATCATTACCCCCATGAACAGAAATCCCCCTTACACGGAGGCATCAGTGACCAAACAGGAAAAAACCGCCC
TTAACATGGCCCGCTTTATCAGAAGCCAGACATTAACGCTTCTGGAGAAACTCAACGAGCTGGACGCGGA
TGAACAGGCAGACATCTGTGAATCGCTTCACGACCACGCTGATGAGCTTTACCGCAGCTGCCTCGCGCGT
TTCGGTGATGACGGTGAAAACCTCTGACACATGCAGCTCCCGGAGACGGTCACAGCTTGTCTGTAAGCGG
ATGCCGGGAGCAGACAAGCCCGTCAGGGCGCGTCAGCGGGTGTTGGCGGGTGTCGGGGCGCAGCCATGAC
CCAGTCACGTAGCGATAGCGGAGTGTATACTGGCTTAACTATGCGGCATCAGAGCAGATTGTACTGAGAG
TGCACCATTGCGGTGTGAAATACCGCACAGATGCGTAAGGAGAAAATACCGCATCAGGCGCTCTTCCGCT
TCCTCGCTCACTGACTCGCTGCGCTCGGTCGTTCGGCTGCGGCGAGCGGTATCAGCTCACTCAAAGGCGG
TAATACGGTTATCCACAGAATCAGGGGATAACGCAGGAAAGAACATGTGAGCAAAAGGCCAGCAAAAGGC
CAGGAACCGTAAAAAGGCCGCGTTGCTGGCGTTTTTCCATAGGCTCCGCCCCCCTGACGAGCATCACAAA
AATCGACGCTCAAGTCAGAGGTGGCGAAACCCGACAGGACTATAAAGATACCAGGCGTTTCCCCCTGGAA
GCTCCCTCGTGCGCTCTCCTGTTCCGACCCTGCCGCTTACCGGATACCTGTCCGCCTTTCTCCCTTCGGG
AAGCGTGGCGCTTTCTCATAGCTCACGCTGTAGGTATCTCAGTTCGGTGTAGGTCGTTCGCTCCAAGCTG
GGCTGTGTGCACGAACCCCCCGTTCAGCCCGACCGCTGCGCCTTATCCGGTAACTATCGTCTTGAGTCCA
ACCCGGTAAGACACGACTTATCGCCACTGGCAGCAGCCACTGGTAACAGGATTAGCAGAGCGAGGTATGT
AGGCGGTGCTACAGAGTTCTTGAAGTGGTGGCCTAACTACGGCTACACTAGAAGGACAGTATTTGGTATC
TGCGCTCTGCTGAAGCCAGTTACCTTCGGAAAAAGAGTTGGTAGCTCTTGATCCGGCAAACAAACCACCG
CTGGTAGCGGTGGTTTTTTTGTTTGCAAGCAGCAGATTACGCGCAGAAAAAAAGGATCTCAAGAAGATCC
TTTGATCTTTTCTACGGGGTCTGACGCTCAGTGGAACGAAAACTCACGTTAAGGGATTTTGGTCATGAGA
TTATCAAAAAGGATCTTCACCTAGATCCTTTTAAATTAAAAATGAAGTTTTAAATCAATCTAAAGTATAT
ATGAGTAAACTTGGTCTGACAGTTACCAATGCTTAATCAGTGAGGCACCTATCTCAGCGATCTGTCTATT
TCGTTCATCCATAGTTGCCTGACTCCCCGTCGTGTAGATAACTACGATACGGGAGGGCTTACCATCTGGC
CCCAGTGCTGCAATGATACCGCGAGACCCACGCTCACCGGCTCCAGATTTATCAGCAATAAACCAGCCAG
CCGGAAGGGCCGAGCGCAGAAGTGGTCCTGCAACTTTATCCGCCTCCATCCAGTCTATTAATTGTTGCCG
GGAAGCTAGAGTAAGTAGTTCGCCAGTTAATAGTTTGCGCAACGTTGTTGCCATTGCTGCAGGCATCGTG
GTGTCACGCTCGTCGTTTGGTATGGCTTCATTCAGCTCCGGTTCCCAACGATCAAGGCGAGTTACATGAT
CCCCCATGTTGTGCAAAAAAGCGGTTAGCTCCTTCGGTCCTCCGATCGTTGTCAGAAGTAAGTTGGCCGC
AGTGTTATCACTCATGGTTATGGCAGCACTGCATAATTCTCTTACTGTCATGCCATCCGTAAGATGCTTT
TCTGTGACTGGTGAGTACTCAACCAAGTCATTCTGAGAATAGTGTATGCGGCGACCGAGTTGCTCTTGCC
CGGCGTCAACACGGGATAATACCGCGCCACATAGCAGAACTTTAAAAGTGCTCATCATTGGAAAACGTTC
TTCGGGGCGAAAACTCTCAAGGATCTTACCGCTGTTGAGATCCAGTTCGATGTAACCCACTCGTGCACCC
AACTGATCTTCAGCATCTTTTACTTTCACCAGCGTTTCTGGGTGAGCAAAAACAGGAAGGCAAAATGCCG
CAAAAAAGGGAATAAGGGCGACACGGAAATGTTGAATACTCATACTCTTCCTTTTTCAATATTATTGAAG
CATTTATCAGGGTTATTGTCTCATGAGCGGATACATATTTGAA
